>Addgene plasmid #26655 | pLKO.1-blast | addgene full sequence | sequence record 364437 | Addgene NGS Result
CTGACTCGCTGCGCTCGGTCGTTCGGCTGCGGCGAGCGGTATCAGCTCACTCAAAGGCGGTAATACGGTT
ATCCACAGAATCAGGGGATAACGCAGGAAAGAACATGTGAGCAAAAGGCCAGCAAAAGGCCAGGAACCGT
AAAAAGGCCGCGTTGCTGGCGTTTTTCCATAGGCTCCGCCCCCCTGACGAGCATCACAAAAATCGACGCT
CAAGTCAGAGGTGGCGAAACCCGACAGGACTATAAAGATACCAGGCGTTTCCCCCTGGAAGCTCCCTCGT
GCGCTCTCCTGTTCCGACCCTGCCGCTTACCGGATACCTGTCCGCCTTTCTCCCTTCGGGAAGCGTGGCG
CTTTCTCATAGCTCACGCTGTAGGTATCTCAGTTCGGTGTAGGTCGTTCGCTCCAAGCTGGGCTGTGTGC
ACGAACCCCCCGTTCAGCCCGACCGCTGCGCCTTATCCGGTAACTATCGTCTTGAGTCCAACCCGGTAAG
ACACGACTTATCGCCACTGGCAGCAGCCACTGGTAACAGGATTAGCAGAGCGAGGTATGTAGGCGGTGCT
ACAGAGTTCTTGAAGTGGTGGCCTAACTACGGCTACACTAGAAGAACAGTATTTGGTATCTGCGCTCTGC
TGAAGCCAGTTACCTTCGGAAAAAGAGTTGGTAGCTCTTGATCCGGCAAACAAACCACCGCTGGTAGCGG
TGGTTTTTTTGTTTGCAAGCAGCAGATTACGCGCAGAAAAAAAGGATCTCAAGAAGATCCTTTGATCTTT
TCTACGGGGTCTGACGCTCAGTGGAACGAAAACTCACGTTAAGGGATTTTGGTCATGAGATTATCAAAAA
GGATCTTCACCTAGATCCTTTTAAATTAAAAATGAAGTTTTAAATCAATCTAAAGTATATATGAGTAAAC
TTGGTCTGACAGTTACCAATGCTTAATCAGTGAGGCACCTATCTCAGCGATCTGTCTATTTCGTTCATCC
ATAGTTGCCTGACTCCCCGTCGTGTAGATAACTACGATACGGGAGGGCTTACCATCTGGCCCCAGTGCTG
CAATGATACCGCGAGACCCACGCTCACCGGCTCCAGATTTATCAGCAATAAACCAGCCAGCCGGAAGGGC
CGAGCGCAGAAGTGGTCCTGCAACTTTATCCGCCTCCATCCAGTCTATTAATTGTTGCCGGGAAGCTAGA
GTAAGTAGTTCGCCAGTTAATAGTTTGCGCAACGTTGTTGCCATTGCTACAGGCATCGTGGTGTCACGCT
CGTCGTTTGGTATGGCTTCATTCAGCTCCGGTTCCCAACGATCAAGGCGAGTTACATGATCCCCCATGTT
GTGCAAAAAAGCGGTTAGCTCCTTCGGTCCTCCGATCGTTGTCAGAAGTAAGTTGGCCGCAGTGTTATCA
CTCATGGTTATGGCAGCACTGCATAATTCTCTTACTGTCATGCCATCCGTAAGATGCTTTTCTGTGACTG
GTGAGTACTCAACCAAGTCATTCTGAGAATAGTGTATGCGGCGACCGAGTTGCTCTTGCCCGGCGTCAAT
ACGGGATAATACCGCGCCACATAGCAGAACTTTAAAAGTGCTCATCATTGGAAAACGTTCTTCGGGGCGA
AAACTCTCAAGGATCTTACCGCTGTTGAGATCCAGTTCGATGTAACCCACTCGTGCACCCAACTGATCTT
CAGCATCTTTTACTTTCACCAGCGTTTCTGGGTGAGCAAAAACAGGAAGGCAAAATGCCGCAAAAAAGGG
AATAAGGGCGACACGGAAATGTTGAATACTCATACTCTTCCTTTTTCAATATTATTGAAGCATTTATCAG
GGTTATTGTCTCATGAGCGGATACATATTTGAATGTATTTAGAAAAATAAACAAATAGGGGTTCCGCGCA
CATTTCCCCGAAAAGTGCCACCTAAATTGTAAGCGTTAATATTTTGTTAAAATTCGCGTTAAATTTTTGT
TAAATCAGCTCATTTTTTAACCAATAGGCCGAAATCGGCAAAATCCCTTATAAATCAAAAGAATAGACCG
AGATAGGGT
[37 nt withheld, positions 2040-2076]
AAAGAACGTGGACTCCAACGTCAAAGG
[49 nt withheld, positions 2104-2152]
T
[91 nt withheld, positions 2154-2244]
G
[124 nt withheld, positions 2246-2369]
CCCATTCGCCATTCAGGCTGCGCAACTGTTGGGAAGGGCGATCGGTGCGGGCCTCTTCGCTATTACGCCA
GCTGGCGAAAGGGGGATGTGCTGCAAGGCGATTAAGTTGGGTAACGCCAGGGTTTTCCCAGTCACGACGT
TGTAAAACGACGGCCAGTGAGCGCGCGTAATACGACTCACTATAGGGCGAATTGGGTACGTCCCTAGGCC
TCCAAAAAAGCCTCCTCACTACTTCTGGAATAGCTCAGAGGCCGAGGCGGCCTCGGCCTCTGCATAAATA
AAAAAAATTAGTCAGCCATGGGGCGGAGAATGGGCGGAACTGGGCGGAGTTAGGGGCGGGATGGGCGGAG
TTAGGGGCGGGATAGCTAGAGCCAGACATGATAAGATACATTGATGAGTTTGGACAAACCACAACTAGAA
TGCAGTGAAAAAAATGCTTTATTTGTGAAATTTGTGATGCTATTGCTTTATTTGTAACCATTATAAGCTG
CAATAAACAAGTTCCTCTCACTCTCTGATATTCATTTCTTTGCAAGTTATAAATACTGAATAATAAGATG
ACATGAACTACTACTGCTAGAGATTTTCCACACTGACTAAAAGGGTCTGAGGGATCTCTAGTTACCAGAG
TCACACAACAGACGGGCACACACTACTTGAAGCACTCAAGGCAAGCTTTATTGAGGCTTAAGCAGTGGGT
TCCCTAGTTAGCCAGAGAGCTCCCAGGCTCAGATCTGGTCTAACCAGAGAGACCCAGTACAAGCAAAAAG
CAGATCTTGTCTTCGTTGGGAGTGAATTAGCCCTTCCAGTCCCCCCTTTTCTTTTAAAAAGTGGCTAAGA
TCTACAGCTGCCTTGTAAGTCATTGGTCTTAAAGGTACCTTAGCCCTCCCACACATAACCAGAGGGCAGC
AATTCACGAATCCCAACTGCCGTCGGCTGTCCATCACTGTCCTTCACTATGGCTTTGATCCCAGGATGCA
GATCGAGAAGCACCTGTCGGCACCGTCCGCAGGGGCTCAAGATGCCCCTGTTCTCATTTCCGATCGCGAC
GATACAAGTCAGGTTGCCAGCTGCCGCAGCAGCAGCAGTGCCCAGCACCACGAGTTCTGCACAAGGTCCC
CCAGTAAAATGATATACATTGACACCAGTGAAGATGCGGCCGTCGCTAGAGAGAGCTGCGCTGGCGACGC
TGTAGTCTTCAGAGATGGGGATGCTGTTGATTGTAGCCGTTGCTCTTTCAATGAGGGTGGATTCTTCTTG
AGACAAAGGCTTGGCCATGGTGGATCCCCCTGGGGAGAGAGGTCGGTGATTCGGTCAACGAGGGAGCCGA
CTGCCGACGTGCGCTCCGGAGGCTTGCAGAATGCGGAACACCGCGCGGGCAGGAACAGGGCCCACACTAC
CGCCCCACACCCCGCCTCCCGCACCGCCCCTTCCCGGCCGCTGCTCTCGGCGCGCCCTGCTGAGCAGCCG
CTATTGGCCACAGCCCATCGCGGTCGGCGCGCTGCCATTGCTCCCTGGCGCTGTCCGTCTGCGAGGGTAC
TAGTGAGACGTGCGGCTTCCGTTTGTCACGTCCGGCACGCCGCGAACCGCAAGGAACCTTCCCGACTTAG
GGGCGGAGCAGGAAGCGTCGCCGGGGGGCCCACAAGGGTAGCGGCGAAGATCCGGGTGACGCTGCGAACG
GACGTGAAGAATGTGCGAGACCCAGGGTCGGCGCCGCTGCGTTTCCCGGAACCACGCCCAGAGCAGCCGC
GTCCCTGCGCAAACCCAGGGCTGCCTTGGAAAAGGCGCAACCCCAACCCCCTCGAGCCGCGGCCAAAGTG
GATCTCTGCTGTCCCTGTAATAAACCCGAAAATTTTGAATTTTTGTAATTTGTTTTTGTAATTCTTTAGT
TTGTATGTCTGTTGCTATTATGTCTACTATTCTTTCCCCTGCACTGTACCCCCCAATCCCCCCTTTTCTT
TTAAAATTGTGGATGAATACTGCCATTTGTCTCGAGGTCGAGAATTCACGCGTGCATACCTGCGGACCGG
TGTTTCGTCCTTTCCACAAGATATATAAAGCCAAGAAATCGAAATACTTTCAAGTTACGGTAAGCATATG
ATAGTCCATTTTAAAACATAATTTTAAAACTGCAAACTACCCAAGAAATTATTACTTTCTACGTCACGTA
TTTTGTACTAATATCTTTGTGTTTACAGTCAAATTAATTCCAATTATCTCTCTAACAGCCTTGTATCGTA
TATGCAAATATGAAGGAATCATGGGAAATAGGCCCTCGGTGAAGGGGGCGGCCGCTCGAGGCTAGTCTCG
TGATCGATACCGTCGAGATCCGTTCACTAATCGAATGGATCTGTCTCTGTCTCTCTCTCCACCTTCTTCT
TCTATTCCTTCGGGCCTGTCGGGTCCCCTCGGGGTTGGGAGGTGGGTCTGAAACGATAATGGTGAATATC
CCTGCCTAACTCTATTCACTATAGAAAGTACAGCAAAAACTATTCTTAAACCTACCAAGCCTCCTACTAT
CATTATGAATAATTTTATATACCACAGCCAATTTGTTATGTTAAACCAATTCCACAAACTTGCCCATTTA
TCTAATTCCAATAATTCTTGTTCATTCTTTTCTTGCTGGTTTTGCGATTCTTCAATTAAGGAGTGTATTA
AGCTTGTGTAATTGTTAATTTCTCTGTCCCACTCCATCCAGGTCGTGTGATTCCAAATCTGTTCCAGAGA
TTTATTACTCCAACTAGCATTCCAAGGCACAGCAGTGGTGCAAATGAGTTTTCCAGAGCAACCCCAAATC
CCCAGGAGCTGTTGATCCTTTAGGTATCTTTCCACAGCCAGGATTCTTGCCTGGAGCTGCTTGATGCCCC
AGACTGTGAGTTGCAACAGATGCTGTTGCGCCTCAATAGCCCTCAGCAAATTGTTCTGCTGCTGCACTAT
ACCAGACAATAATTGTCTGGCCTGTACCGTCAGCGTCATTGACGCTGCGCCCATAGTGCTTCCTGCTGCT
CCCAAGAACCCAAGGAACAAAGCTCCTATTCCCACTGCTCTTTTTTCTCTCTGCACCACTCTTCTCTTTG
CCTTGGTGGGTGCTACTCCTAATGGTTCAATTTTTACTACTTTATATTTATATAATTCACTTCTCCAATT
GTCCCTCATATCTCCTCCTCCAGGTCTGAAGATCAGCGGCCGCTTGCTGTGCGGTGGTCTTACTTTTGTT
TTGCTCTTCCTCTATCTTGTCTAAAGCTTCCTTGGTGTCTTTTATCTCTATCCTTTGATGCACACAATAG
AGGGTTGCTACTGTATTATATAATGATCTAAGTTCTTCTGATCCTGTCTGAAGGGATGGTTGTAGCTGTC
CCAGTATTTGTCTACAGCCTTCTGATGTTTCTAACAGGCCAGGATTAACTGCGAATCGTTCTAGCTCCCT
GCTTGCCCATACTATATGTTTTAATTTATATTTTTTCTTTCCCCCTGGCCTTAACCGAATTTTTTCCCAT
CGCGATCTAATTCTCCCCCGCTTAATACTGACGCTCTCGCACCCATCTCTCTCCTTCTAGCCTCCGCTAG
TCAAAATTTTTGGCGTACTCACCAGTCGCCGCCCCTCGCCTCTTGCCGTGCGCGCTTCAGCAAGCCGAGT
CCTGCGTCGAGAGAGCTCCTCTGGTTTCCCTTTCGCTTTCAAGTCCCTGTTCGGGCGCCACTGCTAGAGA
TTTTCCACACTGACTAAAAGGGTCTGAGGGATCTCTAGTTACCAGAGTCACACAACAGACGGGCACACAC
TACTTGAAGCACTCAAGGCAAGCTTTATTGAGGCTTAAGCAGTGGGTTCCCTAGTTAGCCAGAGAGCTCC
CAGGCTCAGATCTGGTCTAACCAGAGAGACCCGTTTATGTATCGAGCTAGGCACTTAAATACAATATCTC
TGCAATGCGGCAATTCAGTGGTTCGTCCAATCCATGTCAGACCCGTCTGTTGCCTTCCTAATAAGGCACG
ATCGTACCACCTTACTTCCACCAATCGGCATGCACGGTGCTTTTTCTCTCCTTGTAAGGCATGTTGCTAA
CTCATCGTTACCATGTTGCAAGACTACAAGAGTATTGCATAAGACTACATTAAGCTTGCAGCTCCAGCTT
TTGTTCCCTTTAGTGAGGGTTAATTGCGCGCTTGGCGTAATCATGGTCATAGCTGTTTCCTGTGTGAAAT
TGTTATCCGCTCACAATTCCACACAACATACGAGCCGGAAGCATAAAGTGTAAAGCCTGGGGTGCCTAAT
GAGTGAGCTAACTCACATTAATTGCGTTGCGCTCACTGCCCGCTTTCCAGTCGGGAAACCTGTCGTGCCA
GCTGCATTAATGAATCGGCCAACGCGCGGGGAGAGGCGGTTTGCGTATTGGGCGCTCTTCCGCTTCCTCG
CTCA
Features (pLannotate 1.2.2; 25 found; start..end, strand, type, name):
    164..752     -  rep_origin     ori: high-copy-number ColE1/pMB1/pBR322/pUC origin of replication
    923..1783    -  CDS            AmpR: β-lactamase; bla; confers resistance to ampicillin, carbenicillin, and related antibiotics
   1784..1888    -  promoter       AmpR promoter: bla
   1941..2369    -  rep_origin     f1 ori (sequence partly withheld): f1 bacteriophage origin of replication; arrow indicates direction of (+) strand synthesis
   2374..2529    -  CDS            lacZα (fragment): LacZα fragment of β-galactosidase; lacZ fragment
   2537..2555    +  promoter       T7 promoter: promoter for bacteriophage T7 RNA polymerase
   2576..2711    -  rep_origin     SV40 ori: SV40 origin of replication
   2751..2872    -  polyA_signal   SV40 poly(A) signal: SV40 polyadenylation signal
   2944..3177    -  LTR            3' LTR (ΔU3): self-inactivating 3' long terminal repeat (LTR) from HIV-1
   3179..3256    -  CDS            nef (fragment): NEF_HV1Z2 - Experimental evidence at protein level: Swiss-Prot protein existence level 1. Extracellular Nef protein targets CD4(+) T-lymphocytes for apoptosis by interacting with CXCR4 surface receptors. From Human immunodeficiency virus type 1 group M subtype D (isolate Z2/CDC-Z34) (HIV-1).
   3249..3647    -  CDS            BSD: blasticidin S deaminase; Aspergillus terreus BSD; confers resistance to blasticidin
   3659..4169    -  promoter       hPGK promoter: human phosphoglycerate kinase 1 promoter
   4218..4335    -  misc_feature   cPPT/CTS: central polypurine tract and central termination sequence of HIV-1
   4406..4646    -  promoter       U6 promoter: RNA polymerase III promoter for human U6 snRNA
   4696..4796    -  CDS            Rev (fragment): human immunodeficiency virus 1 (HIV-1) Rev protein; rev; enhances nuclear export of unspliced and incompletely spliced viral mRNAs
   5173..5406    -  misc_feature   RRE: The Rev response element (RRE) of HIV-1 allows for Rev-dependent mRNA export from the nucleus to the cytoplasm.
   5552..5915    -  CDS            HIV-1 gag (fragment): gag protein from human immunodeficiency virus 1; gag
   5899..6024    -  misc_feature   HIV-1 Ψ: packaging signal of human immunodeficiency virus type 1
   6071..6251    -  LTR            5' LTR (truncated): truncated 5' long terminal repeat (LTR) from HIV-1
   6252..6478    -  promoter       RSV promoter: Rous sarcoma virus enhancer/promoter
   6506..6524    -  promoter       T3 promoter: promoter for bacteriophage T3 RNA polymerase
   6569..6585    -  protein_bind   lac operator: The lac repressor binds to the lac operator to inhibit transcription in E. coli. This inhibition can be relieved by adding lactose or isopropyl-β-D-thiogalactopyranoside (IPTG). lac repressor encoded by lacI
   6593..6623    -  promoter       lac promoter: promoter for the E. coli lac operon
   6638..6659    -  protein_bind   CAP binding site: CAP binding activates transcription in the presence of cAMP. E. coli catabolite activator protein
   6672..6764    -  CDS            lacI (fragment): lac repressor; lacI; The lac repressor binds to the lac operator to inhibit transcription in E. coli. This inhibition can be relieved by adding lactose or isopropyl-β-D-thiogalactopyranoside (IPTG).
