[The description below was written by a language model from this plasmid's Addgene catalogue record, the feature table of its GenBank file and pLannotate feature annotations shown in this document.]
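Description:
pLKO.1-blast is an empty third-generation lentiviral backbone for cloning and expressing short hairpin RNAs in mammalian cells. It was adapted from pLKO.1-puro by replacing puromycin selection with blasticidin selection. In bacteria it is maintained as a high-copy plasmid through a ColE1/pUC-type origin and selected with ampicillin via the β-lactamase gene. The backbone also retains an f1 origin, remnants of a lacZα/lac promoter region, and flanking T7 and T3 promoters. The sequenced plasmid is about 6.8 kb, close to the nominal 7 kb listed for the backbone.

The viral cassette begins with an RSV enhancer/promoter fused to a truncated HIV-1 5' LTR, which drives Tat-independent transcription of the genomic RNA in packaging cells. This is followed by the Ψ packaging signal with a gag fragment and by the Rev response element for Rev-dependent nuclear export. The human U6 RNA polymerase III promoter comes next, with retained AgeI and EcoRI sites for inserting hairpin oligonucleotides; no insert is present. Downstream are the cPPT/CTS element, which aids nuclear import of the reverse-transcribed genome, and a human PGK promoter driving blasticidin S deaminase for selection of transduced cells. The cassette ends in a self-inactivating ΔU3 3' LTR, which silences LTR promoter activity after integration, and an SV40 poly(A) signal and SV40 origin lie beyond it.

The vector is used with separate packaging and envelope plasmids to make virus for stable RNAi knockdown, and blasticidin selection allows combination with constructs carrying other markers. The accompanying GenBank record covers only a 635 bp segment spanning the U6 promoter and cPPT/CTS; the rest of this description relies on the full-sequence annotation.
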