Addgene plasmid #26655: pLKO.1-blast
Purpose: (Empty Backbone) 3rd gen lentiviral backbone for cloning and expression of new shRNA sequences. Uses blasticidin for selection.
Depositing lab: Keith Mostov. Depositing organization: University of California, San Francisco (UCSF). Publication: A molecular network for de novo generation of the apical surface and lumen. Bryant DM, Datta A, Rodriguez-Fraticelli AE, Peranen J, Martin-Belmonte F, Mostov KE. Nat Cell Biol. 2010 Nov;12(11):1035-45. doi: 10.1038/ncb2106. Epub 2010 Oct 3. PubMed 20890297.
Backbone
  Vector backbone: pLKO.1
  Backbone manufacturer: David Root
  Backbone size (bp): 7000
  Vector type: Mammalian Expression, Lentiviral, RNAi
  Selectable markers: Blasticidin
Growth in bacteria
  Bacterial resistance: Ampicillin, 100 μg/mL
  Growth temperature: 37°C
  Growth strain: Stbl3
  Copy number: High Copy
Gene/Insert
  Gene/Insert name: None
  Cloning method: Restriction Enzyme; 5′ cloning site AgeI (not destroyed); 3′ cloning site EcoRI (not destroyed)
  Sequencing primers: 5′ LKO.1 5'
Resource information
  A portion of this plasmid was derived from a plasmid made by: Adapted from pLKO.1-puro (Addgene Plasmid #8453)
Terms and licenses: Academic/Nonprofit Terms; Industry Terms: Not Available to Industry
How to cite: pLKO.1-blast was a gift from Keith Mostov (Addgene plasmid # 26655 ; http://n2t.net/addgene:26655 ; RRID:Addgene_26655)
