LOCUS       Exported 635 bp ds-DNA linear SYN 17-MAY-2021
DEFINITION  3rd gen lentiviral backbone for cloning and expression of new shRNA
            sequences. Uses blasticidin for selection..
ACCESSION   .
VERSION     .
KEYWORDS    pLKO.1-blast
SOURCE      synthetic DNA construct
  ORGANISM  synthetic DNA construct
REFERENCE   1 (bases 1 to 635)
  AUTHORS   Bryant DM, Datta A, Rodriguez-Fraticelli AE, Peranen J,
            Martin-Belmonte F, Mostov KE
  TITLE     A molecular network for de novo generation of the apical surface and
            lumen.
  JOURNAL   Nat Cell Biol. 2010 Oct 3. ():.
  PUBMED    20890297
REFERENCE   2 (bases 1 to 635)
  AUTHORS   .
  TITLE     Direct Submission
  JOURNAL   Exported May 17, 2021 from SnapGene Server 1.1.58
            http://www.snapgene.com
FEATURES             Location/Qualifiers
     source          1..635
                     /organism="synthetic DNA construct"
                     /mol_type="other DNA"
     promoter        114..354
                     /label=U6 promoter
                     /note="RNA polymerase III promoter for human U6 snRNA"
     primer_bind     114..134
                     /label=hU6-F
                     /note="Human U6 promoter, forward primer"
     primer_bind     285..304
                     /label=LKO.1 5'
                     /note="Human U6 promoter, forward primer"
     misc_feature    425..542
                     /label=cPPT/CTS
                     /note="central polypurine tract and central termination
                     sequence of HIV-1"
ORIGIN
        1 aaggaataga agaagaaggt ggagagagag acagagacag atccattcga ttagtgaacg
       61 gatctcgacg gtatcgatca cgagactagc ctcgagcggc cgcccccttc accgagggcc
      121 tatttcccat gattccttca tatttgcata tacgatacaa ggctgttaga gagataattg
      181 gaattaattt gactgtaaac acaaagatat tagtacaaaa tacgtgacgt agaaagtaat
      241 aatttcttgg gtagtttgca gttttaaaat tatgttttaa aatggactat catatgctta
      301 ccgtaacttg aaagtatttc gatttcttgg ctttatatat cttgtggaaa ggacgaaaca
      361 ccggtccgca ggtatgcacg cgtgaattct cgacctcgag acaaatggca gtattcatcc
      421 acaattttaa aagaaaaggg gggattgggg ggtacagtgc aggggaaaga atagtagaca
      481 taatagcaac agacatacaa actaaagaat tacaaaaaca aattacaaaa attcaaaatt
      541 ttcgggttta ttacagggac agcagagatc cactttggcc gcggctcgag ggggttgggg
      601 ttgcgccttt tccaaggcag ccctgggttt gcgca
//
