>Addgene plasmid #26655 | pLKO.1-blast | addgene partial sequence | sequence record 81817 | SV40pA-R 5'-GAAATTTGTGATGCTATTGC-3'
ATAAACAAGTTCCTCTCACTCTCTGATATTCATTTCTTTGCAAGTTATAAATACTGAATAATAAGATGAC
ATGAACTACTACTGCTAGAGATTTTCCACACTGACTAAAAGGGTCTGAGGGATCTCTAGTTACCAGAGTC
ACACAACAGACGGGCACACACTACTTGAAGCACTCAAGGCAAGCTTTATTGAGGCTTAAGCAGTGGGTTC
CCTAGTTAGCCAGAGAGCTCCCAGGCTCAGATCTGGTCTAACCAGAGAGACCCAGTACAAGCAAAAAGCA
GATCTTGTCTTCGTTGGGAGTGAATTAGCCCTTCCAGTCCCCCCTTTTCTTTTAAAAAGTGGCTAAGATC
TACAGCTGCCTTGTAAGTCATTGGTCTTAAAGGTACCTTAGCCCTCCCACACATAACCAGAGGGCAGCAA
TTCACGAATCCCAACTGCCGTCGGCTGTCCATCACTGTCCTTCACTATGGCTTTGATCCCAGGATGCAGA
TCGAGAAGCACCTGTCGGCACCGTCCGCAGGGGCTCAAGATGCCCCTGTTCTCATTTCCGATCGCGACGA
TACAAGTCAGGTTGCCAGCTGCCGCAGCAGCAGCAGTGCCCAGCACCACGAGTTCTGCACAAGGTCCCCC
AGTAAAATGATATACATTGACACCAGTGAAGATGCGGCCGTCGCTAGAGAGAGCTGCGCTGGCGACGCTG
TAGTCTTCAGAGATGGGGATGCTGTTGATTGTAGCCGTTGCTCTTTCAATGAGGGTGGATTCTTCTTGAG
ACAAAGGCTTGGCCATGGTGGATCCCCCTGGGGAGAGAGGTCGGTGATTCGGTCAACGAGGGAGCCGACT
GCCGACGTGCGCTCCGGAGGCTTGCAGAATGCGGAACACCGCGCGGGCAGGAACAGGGCCCACACTACCG
CCCCACACCCCGCCTCCCGCACCGCCCCTTCCCGGCCGCTGCTCTCGGCGCGCCCTGCTGAGCAGCCGCT
ATTGGCCACAGCCCATCGCGGTCGGCGCGCTGCCATTGCTCCCTGGCGCTGTCCGTCTGCGA
